>Addgene plasmid #236843 | SmBiT-ARRB1 Fusion Vector | addgene full sequence | sequence record 471843 | Addgene NGS Result
AAGACGCGTTAATTAAGACGTCGGCAGTGAAAAAAATGCTTTATTTGTGAAATTTGTGATGCTATTGCTT
TATTTGTAACCATTATAAGCTGCAATAAACAAGTTAACAACAACAATTGCATTCATTTTATGTTTCAGGT
TCAGGGGGAGGTGTGGGAGGTTTTTTAAAGCAAGTAAAACCTCTACAAATGTGGTATGGCTGATTATGAT
CCGCGGCCGCAATACGTCGACGTTATCAGCTGACTTCGTACGAGAGCCTAGGATTATGGCGCGCCACTAG
TTATTAATAGTAATCAATTACGGGGTCATTAGTTCATAGCCCATATATGGAGTTCCGCGTTACATAACTT
ACGGTAAATGGCCCGCCTGGCTGACCGCCCAACGACCCCCGCCCATTGACGTCAATAATGACGTATGTTC
CCATAGTAACGCCAATAGGGACTTTCCATTGACGTCAATGGGTGGAGTATTTACGGTAAACTGCCCACTT
GGCAGTACATCAAGTGTATCATATGCCAAGTCCGCCCCCTATTGACGTCAATGACGGTAAATGGCCCGCC
TGGCATTATGCCCAGTACATGACCTTACGGGACTTTCCTACTTGGCAGTACATCTACGTATTAGTCATCG
CTATTACCATGGTGATGCGGTTTTGGCAGTACACCAATGGGCGTGGATAGCGGTTTGACTCACGGGGATT
TCCAAGTCTCCACCCCATTGACGTCAATGGGAGTTTGTTTTGGCACCAAAATCAACGGGACTTTCCAAAA
TGTCGTAATAACCCCGCCCCGTTGACGCAAATGGGCGGTAGGCGTGTACGGTGGGAGGTCTATATAAGCA
GAGCTGGTTTAGTGAACCGTCAGATCACTAGAAGCTTTATTGCGGTAGTTTATCACAGTTAAATTGCTAA
CGCAGTCAGTGCTTCTGACACAACAGTCTCGAACTTAAGCTGCAGAAGTTGGTCGTGAGGCACTGGGCAG
GTAAGTATCAAGGTTACAAGACAGGTTTAAGGAGACCAATAGAAACTGGGCTTGTCGAGACAGAGAAGAC
TCTTGCGTTTCTGATAGGCACCTATTGGTCTTACTGACATCCACTTTGCCTTTCTCTCCACAGGTGTCCA
CTCCCAGTTCAATTACAGCTCTTAAGGCTAGAGTATTAATACGACTCACTATAGGGCTAGCGCTCACCAT
GGTGACCGGCTACCGGCTGTTCGAGGAGATTCTCGGGAGCTCCGGTGGTGGCGGGAGCGGAGGTGGAGGC
TCGAGCGGTGCGATCGCCATGGGCGACAAAGGGACCCGAGTGTTCAAGAAGGCCAGTCCAAATGGAAAGC
TCACCGTCTACCTGGGAAAGCGGGACTTTGTGGACCACATCGACCTCGTGGACCCTGTGGATGGTGTGGT
CCTGGTGGATCCTGAGTATCTCAAAGAGCGGAGAGTCTATGTGACGCTGACCTGCGCCTTCCGCTATGGC
CGGGAGGACCTGGATGTCCTGGGCCTGACCTTTCGCAAGGACCTGTTTGTGGCCAACGTACAGTCGTTCC
CACCGGCCCCCGAGGACAAGAAGCCCCTGACGCGGCTGCAGGAACGCCTCATCAAGAAGCTGGGCGAGCA
CGCTTACCCTTTCACCTTTGAGATCCCTCCAAACCTTCCATGTTCTGTGACACTGCAGCCGGGGCCCGAA
GACACGGGGAAGGCTTGCGGTGTGGACTATGAAGTCAAAGCCTTCTGCGCGGAGAATTTGGAGGAGAAGA
TCCACAAGCGGAATTCTGTGCGTCTGGTCATCCGGAAGGTTCAGTATGCCCCAGAGAGGCCTGGCCCCCA
GCCCACAGCCGAGACCACCAGGCAGTTCCTCATGTCGGACAAGCCCTTGCACCTAGAAGCCTCTCTGGAT
AAGGAGATCTATTACCATGGAGAACCCATCAGCGTCAACGTCCACGTCACCAACAACACCAACAAGACGG
TGAAGAAGATCAAGATCTCAGTGCGCCAGTATGCAGACATCTGCCTTTTCAACACAGCTCAGTACAAGTG
CCCTGTTGCCATGGAAGAGGCTGATGACACTGTGGCACCCAGCTCGACGTTCTGCAAGGTCTACACACTG
ACCCCCTTCCTAGCCAATAACCGAGAGAAGCGGGGCCTCGCCTTGGACGGGAAGCTCAAGCACGAAGACA
CGAACTTGGCCTCTAGCACCCTGTTGAGGGAAGGTGCCAACCGTGAGATCCTGGGGATCATTGTTTCCTA
CAAAGTGAAAGTGAAGCTGGTGGTGTCTCGGGGCGGCCTGTTGGGAGATCTTGCATCCAGCGACGTGGCC
GTGGAACTGCCCTTCACCCTAATGCACCCCAAGCCCAAAGAGGAACCCCCGCATCGGGAAGTTCCAGAGA
ACGAGACGCCAGTAGATACCAATCTCATAGAACTTGACACAAATGATGACGACATTGTATTTGAGGACTT
TGCTCGCCAGAGACTGAAAGGCATGAAGGATGACAAGGAGGAAGAGGAGGATGGTACCGGCTCTCCACAG
CTCAACAACAGAGTTTAAACGAATTCGGGCTCGGTACCCGGGGATCCTCTAGAGTCGACCTGCAGGCATG
CAAGCTGATCCGGCTGCTAACAAAGCCCGAAAGGAAGCTGAGTTGGCTGCTGCCACCGCTGAGCAAGGCC
GCTTCGAGCAGACATGATAAGATACATTGATGAGTTTGGACAAACCACAACTAGAATGCAGTGAAAAAAA
TGCTTTATTTGTGAAATTTGTGATGCTATTGCTTTATTTGTAACCATTATAAGCTGCAATAAACAAGTTA
ACAACAACAATTGCATTCATTTTATGTTTCAGGTTCAGGGGGAGATGTGGGAGGTTTTTTTAAGCAAGTA
AAACCTCTACAAATGTGGTAAAATCTTAATTAAGAATTCTAATATAACTTCGTATAGCATACATTATACG
AAGTTATGGATCCACTGTTGACAATTAATCATCGGCATAGTATATCGGCATAGTATAATACGACAAGGTG
AGGAACTAAACCCAGGAGGCAGATCATGATTGAACAAGATGGATTGCACGCAGGTTCTCCGGCCGCTTGG
GTGGAGAGGCTATTCGGCTATGACTGGGCACAACAGACAATCGGCTGCTCTGATGCCGCCGTGTTCCGGC
TGTCAGCGCAGGGGCGCCCGGTTCTTTTTGTCAAGACCGACCTGTCCGGTGCCCTGAATGAACTGCAGGA
CGAGGCAGCGCGGCTATCGTGGCTGGCCACGACGGGCGTTCCTTGCGCAGCTGTGCTCGACGTTGTCACT
GAAGCGGGAAGGGACTGGCTGCTATTGGGCGAAGTGCCGGGGCAGGATCTCCTGTCATCTCACCTTGCTC
CTGCCGAGAAAGTATCCATCATGGCTGATGCAATGCGGCGGCTGCATACGCTTGATCCGGCTACCTGCCC
ATTCGACCACCAAGCGAAACATCGCATCGAGCGAGCACGTACTCGGATGGAAGCCGGTCTTGTCGATCAG
GATGATCTGGACGAAGAGCATCAGGGGCTCGCGCCAGCCGAACTGTTCGCCAGGCTCAAGGCGCGCATGC
CCGACGGCGAGGATCTCGTCGTGACCCATGGCGATGCCTGCTTGCCGAATATCATGGTGGAAAATGGCCG
CTTTTCTGGATTCATCGACTGTGGCCGGCTGGGTGTGGCGGACCGCTATCAGGACATAGCGTTGGCTACC
CGTGATATTGCTGAAGAGCTTGGCGGCGAATGGGCTGACCGCTTCCTCGTGCTTTACGGTATCGCCGCTC
CCGATTCGCAGCGCATCGCCTTCTATCGCCTTCTTGACGAGTTCTTCTGATTCGAAATGACCGACCAAGC
GACGCCCAACCGGTATCAGCTCACTCAAAGGCGGTAATACGGTTATCCACAGAATCAGGGGATAACGCAG
GAAAGAACATGTCAAACATGAGAATTACAACTTATATCGTATGGGGCTGACTTCAGGTGCTACATTTGAA
GAGATAAATTGCACTGAAATCTAGAAATATTTTATCTGATTAATAAGATGATCTTCTTGAGATCGTTTTG
GTCTGCGCGTAATCTCTTGCTCTGAAAACGAAAAAACCGCCTTGCAGGGCGGTTTTTCGAAGGTTCTCTG
AGCTACCAACTCTTTGAACCGAGGTAACTGGCTTGGAGGAGCGCAGTCACCAAAACTTGTCCTTTCAGTT
TAGCCTTAACCGGCGCATGACTTCAAGACTAACTCCTCTAAATCAATTACCAGTGGCTGCTGCCAGTGGT
GCTTTTGCATGTCTTTCCGGGTTGGACTCAAGACGATAGTTACCGGATAAGGCGCAGCGGTCGGACTGAA
CGGGGGGTTCGTGCATACAGTCCAGCTTGGAGCGAACTGCCTACCCGGAACTGAGTGTCAGGCGTGGAAT
GAGACAAACGCGGCCATAACAGCGGAATGACACCGGTAAACCGAAAGGCAGGAACAGGAGAGCGCACGAG
GGAGCCGCCAGGGGGAAACGCCTGGTATCTTTATAGTCCTGTCGGGTTTCGCCACCACTGATTTGAGCGT
CAGATTTCGTGATGCTTGTCAGGGGGGCGGAGCCTATGGAAAAACGGCTTTGCCGCGGCCCTCTCACTTC
CCTGTTAAGTATCTTCCTGGCATCTTCCAGGAAATCTCCGCCCCGTTCGTAAGCCATTTCCGCTCGCCGC
AGTCGAACGACCGAGCGTAGCGAGTCAGTGAGCGAGGAAGCGGAATATATCCTGTATCACATATTCTGCT
GACGCACCGGTGCAGCCTTTTTTCTCCTGCCACATGAAGCACTTCACTGACACCCTCATCAGTGCCAACA
TAGTAAGCCAGTATACACTCCGCTAGCGCTGATGTCCGGAATCGTCACACAAAAAACCAACACACAGATG
TAATGAAAATAAAGATATTTTATTGCGGCCATCGTGATGGCTAGAGTTTAGCCCTCCCACACATAACCAG
AGGGCAGCAATTCACGAATCCCAACTGCCGTCGGCTGTCCATCACTGTCCTTCACTATGGCTTTGATCCC
AGGATGCAGATCGAGAAGCACCTGTCGGCACCGTCCGCAGGGGCTCAAGATGCCCCTGTTCTCATTTCCG
ATCGCGACGATACAAGTCAGGTTGCCAGCTGCCGCAGCAGCAGCAGTGCCCAGCACCACGAGTTCTGCAC
AAGGTCCCCCAGTAAAATGATATACATTGACACCAGTGAAGATGCGGCCGTCGCTAGAGAGAGCTGCGCT
GGCGACGCTGTAGTCTTCAGAGATGGGGATGCTGTTGATTGTAGCCGTTGCTCTTTCAATGAGGGTGGAT
TCTTCTTGAGACAAAGGCTTGGCCATGGTGGCGCTAGTGTCAGAAGAATCGAGCTTTTTGCAAAAGCCTA
GGCCTCCAAAAAAGCCTCCTCACTACTTCTGGAATAGCTCAGAGGCCGAGGCGGCCTCGGCCTCTGCATA
AATAAAAAAAATTAGTCAGCCATGGGGCGGAGAATGGGCGGAACTGGGCGGAGTTAGGGGCGGGATGGGC
GGAGTTAGGGGCGGGACTATGGTTGCTGACTAATTGAGATGCATGCTTTGCATACTTCTGCCTGCTGGGG
AGCCTGGGGACTTTCCACACCTGGTTGCTGACTAATTGAGATGCATGCTTTGCATACTTCTGCCTGCTGG
GGAGCCTGGGGACTTTCCACACCCTAACTGACACACATTCCACAGCTGGTTCTTTCCGCCTCAGAAGGTA
CCTAACCAAGTTCCTCTTTCAGAGGTTATTTCAGGCCATGGTGCTGCGC
Features (pLannotate 1.2.2; 20 found; start..end, strand, type, name):
     24..105     -  polyA_signal   SV40 poly(A) signal: SV40 polyadenylation signal
    128..211     -  CDS            large T antigen (fragment): large T antigen from SV40 (simian virus 40)
    276..641     +  enhancer       CMV enhancer: human cytomegalovirus immediate early enhancer
    643..842     +  promoter       CMV promoter: human cytomegalovirus (CMV) immediate early promoter
    981..1113    +  intron         chimeric intron: chimera between introns from human β-globin and immunoglobulin heavy chain genes
   1157..1175    +  promoter       T7 promoter: promoter for bacteriophage T7 RNA polymerase
   1279..2532    +  CDS            ARRB1: ARRB1_HUMAN - Also known as ARR1. Experimental evidence at protein level: Swiss-Prot protein existence level 1. Functions in regulating agonist-mediated G-protein coupled receptor (GPCR) signaling by mediating both receptor desensitization and resensitization processes. During homologous desensitization, beta- arrestins bind to the GPRK-phosphorylated receptor and sterically preclude its coupling to the cognate G-protein; the binding appears to require additional receptor determinants exposed only in the active receptor conformation. The beta-arrestins target many receptors for internalization
   2541..2596    +  misc_feature   MCS: pUC18/19 multiple cloning site
   2603..2652    +  CDS            SET1 (fragment): solubility-enhancement tag derived from T7 phage gene 10B
   2678..2799    -  polyA_signal   SV40 poly(A) signal: SV40 polyadenylation signal
   2822..2890    -  CDS            large T antigen (fragment): large T antigen from SV40 (simian virus 40)
   2914..2947    +  protein_bind   loxP: Cre-mediated recombination occurs in the 8-bp core sequence (GCATACAT). Cre recombinase
   2957..3004    +  promoter       EM7 promoter: synthetic bacterial promoter&nbsp
   3036..3827    +  CDS            neo: KKA2_KLEPN - Also known as kan, nptII. Experimental evidence at protein level: Swiss-Prot protein existence level 1. Resistance to kanamycin, neomycin, paromomycin, ribostamycin, butirosin and gentamicin B. From Klebsiella pneumoniae.
   4047..4592    +  rep_origin     p15A ori: Plasmids containing the medium-copy-number p15A origin of replication can be propagated in E. coli cells that contain a second plasmid with the ColE1 origin.
   4680..4735    +  rep_origin     RSF ori (fragment): Plasmids containing the RSF 1030 origin of replication can be propagated in E. coli cells that contain additional plasmids with compatible origins.
   4834..4860    -  misc_feature   bom (fragment): basis of mobility region from pBR322
   4876..4924    -  polyA_signal   poly(A) signal: synthetic polyadenylation signal
   4948..5346    -  CDS            BSD: blasticidin S deaminase; Aspergillus terreus BSD; confers resistance to blasticidin
   5377..5734    -  promoter       SV40 promoter: SV40 enhancer and early promoter
