[The description below was written by a language model from this plasmid's Addgene catalogue record and pLannotate feature annotations shown in this document.]
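Description:
SmBiT-ARRB1 Fusion Vector is a 5,789-nt mammalian expression plasmid built on the pFN218K SmBiT CMV-BlastFlexi backbone. It expresses human beta-arrestin 1 (ARRB1, unmutated) carrying an N-terminal SmBiT tag supplied by the backbone. Transcription is driven by the CMV immediate-early enhancer and promoter, followed by a chimeric β-globin/immunoglobulin intron that generally improves mRNA processing and expression. A T7 promoter lies just upstream of the coding region and could support in vitro transcription. The ARRB1 open reading frame is followed by a short multiple cloning site remnant and an SV40 polyadenylation signal. The SmBiT peptide is not annotated as a separate feature in the automated table. It presumably sits in the gap between the T7 promoter and the ARRB1 CDS, as the catalogue entry indicates an N-terminal fusion.

For propagation in E. coli, the plasmid carries a kanamycin/neomycin phosphotransferase gene under the bacterial EM7 promoter, with a single loxP site just upstream. The annotation tool labels the origin as p15A, with RSF and bom fragments nearby, although the catalogue lists the plasmid as high copy. This mismatch may reflect imprecise automated origin calling. Selection in mammalian cells uses a separate, oppositely oriented cassette in which the SV40 enhancer/early promoter drives blasticidin S deaminase, terminated by a synthetic poly(A) signal.

SmBiT is the small peptide half of the split NanoLuc (NanoBiT) luciferase, which gives luminescence when brought near a LgBiT-tagged partner. The record states only mammalian expression as the purpose. Given ARRB1's role in GPCR desensitization and internalization, a plausible use is complementation assays of beta-arrestin recruitment to LgBiT-tagged receptors, in transient or blasticidin-selected stable lines.
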