Addgene plasmid #236843: SmBiT-ARRB1 Fusion Vector
Purpose: Express SmBiT-ARRB1 in Mammalian Cells under a CMV promoter
Depositing lab: Promega Corporation.
Backbone
  Vector backbone: pFN218K SmBiT CMV-BlastFlexi Vector
  Vector type: Mammalian Expression
  Selectable markers: Blasticidin
Growth in bacteria
  Bacterial resistance: Kanamycin, 50 μg/mL
  Growth temperature: 37°C
  Growth strain: DH5alpha
  Copy number: High Copy
Gene/Insert
  Gene/Insert name: ARRB1
  Species: H. sapiens (human)
  Mutation: None
  Entrez Gene: ARRB1 (a.k.a. ARB1, ARR1)
  Promoter: CMV
  Tag / fusion protein: SmBiT (N terminal on backbone)
  Cloning method: Other
Terms and licenses: Academic/Nonprofit Terms; Industry Terms
How to cite: SmBiT-ARRB1 Fusion Vector was a gift from Promega Corporation (Addgene plasmid # 236843)
